Addgene plasmid #91650: pPN125
Purpose: Express sgRNA targeting human PPP1R16B
Depositing lab: Lindy Barrett. Depositing organization: Broad Institute. Publication: A Scaled Framework for CRISPR Editing of Human Pluripotent Stem Cells to Study Psychiatric Disease. Hazelbaker DZ, Beccard A, Bara AM, Dabkowski N, Messana A, Mazzucato P, Lam D, Manning D, Eggan K, Barrett LE. Stem Cell Reports. 2017 Oct 10;9(4):1315-1327. doi: 10.1016/j.stemcr.2017.09.006. PubMed 29020615.
Backbone
  Vector backbone: pUC19-U6 promoter
  Vector type: CRISPR
Growth in bacteria
  Bacterial resistance: Ampicillin, 100 μg/mL
  Growth temperature: 37°C
  Growth strain: DH5alpha
  Copy number: High Copy
Gene/Insert
  Gene/Insert name: PPP1R16B (alt name: NM_015568.2)
  gRNA/shRNA sequence: CTCGCTGAGGAACGACGCCG
  Species: H. sapiens (human)
  Insert size (bp): 21
  Entrez Gene: PPP1R16B (a.k.a. ANKRD4, TIMAP)
  Promoter: U6
  Cloning method: Restriction Enzyme; 5′ cloning site BbsI (destroyed during cloning); 3′ cloning site BbsI (destroyed during cloning)
  Sequencing primers: 5′ M13F (-21)
Terms and licenses: Academic/Nonprofit Terms; Industry Terms: Not Available to Industry
How to cite: pPN125 was a gift from Lindy Barrett (Addgene plasmid # 91650 ; http://n2t.net/addgene:91650 ; RRID:Addgene_91650)
