[The description below was written by a language model from this plasmid's Addgene catalogue record and pLannotate feature annotations shown in this document.]
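Description:
pPN125 is a small (about 3.0 kb) CRISPR guide RNA expression plasmid built on a pUC19 backbone into which a human U6 promoter cassette has been placed. It is propagated in E. coli as a high-copy plasmid through the ColE1/pUC-type origin of replication and selected with ampicillin via the β-lactamase (AmpR) gene and its native promoter. The remaining annotated elements are non-functional leftovers of the pUC19 framework rather than parts of the payload. These include the lac promoter, operator and CAP binding site, partial lacZα and multiple cloning site, and short fragments of lacI, rop and bom.

The payload is a single sgRNA transcription unit. The RNA polymerase III U6 promoter drives a roughly 20-nucleotide spacer directed against human PPP1R16B (also known as ANKRD4 or TIMAP). This spacer sits in the gap between the promoter and the Streptococcus pyogenes Cas9 guide RNA scaffold annotated immediately downstream. The spacer was inserted as an oligonucleotide duplex between two BbsI sites, which were destroyed in the process, as is typical for type IIS guide cloning.

The plasmid carries no Cas9 gene, no mammalian selection marker and no reporter, so the nuclease has to be provided separately, for example from a co-delivered construct. The record gives its purpose as expressing an sgRNA targeting PPP1R16B. The associated publication describes a scaled workflow for CRISPR editing of human pluripotent stem cells to study genes implicated in psychiatric disease, which suggests use by transient delivery into such cells to edit this locus.
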