Features (pLannotate 1.2.2; 13 found; start..end, strand, type, name):
      1..241     +  promoter       U6 promoter: RNA polymerase III promoter for human U6 snRNA
    271..346     +  misc_RNA       gRNA scaffold: guide RNA scaffold for the Streptococcus pyogenes CRISPR/Cas9 system
    395..411     -  protein_bind   lac operator: The lac repressor binds to the lac operator to inhibit transcription in E. coli. This inhibition can be relieved by adding lactose or isopropyl-β-D-thiogalactopyranoside (IPTG). lac repressor encoded by lacI
    419..449     -  promoter       lac promoter: promoter for the E. coli lac operon
    464..485     -  protein_bind   CAP binding site: CAP binding activates transcription in the presence of cAMP. E. coli catabolite activator protein
    498..590     -  CDS            lacI (fragment): lac repressor; lacI; The lac repressor binds to the lac operator to inhibit transcription in E. coli. This inhibition can be relieved by adding lactose or isopropyl-β-D-thiogalactopyranoside (IPTG).
    773..1361    -  rep_origin     ori: high-copy-number ColE1/pMB1/pBR322/pUC origin of replication
   1532..2392    -  CDS            AmpR: β-lactamase; bla; confers resistance to ampicillin, carbenicillin, and related antibiotics
   2393..2497    -  promoter       AmpR promoter: bla
   2592..2627    +  CDS            rop (fragment): Rop protein, which maintains plasmids at low copy number; rop
   2729..2828    +  misc_feature   bom (fragment): basis of mobility region from pBR322
   2834..2991    -  CDS            lacZα (fragment): LacZα fragment of β-galactosidase; lacZ fragment
   2988..3014    +  misc_feature   MCS (fragment): pUC18/19 multiple cloning site
>Addgene plasmid #91650 | pPN125 | addgene full sequence | sequence record 190825 | Addgene NGS Result
GAGGGCCTATTTCCCATGATTCCTTCATATTTGCATATACGATACAAGGCTGTTAGAGAGATAATTGGAA
TTAATTTGACTGTAAACACAAAGATATTAGTACAAAATACGTGACGTAGAAAGTAATAATTTCTTGGGTA
GTTTGCAGTTTTAAAATTATGTTTTAAAATGGACTATCATATGCTTACCGTAACTTGAAAGTATTTCGAT
TTCTTGGCTTTATATATCTTGTGGAAAGGACGAAACACCGCTCGCTGAGGAACGACGCCGGTTTTAGAGC
TAGAAATAGCAAGTTAAAATAAGGCTAGTCCGTTATCAACTTGAAAAAGTGGCACCGAGTCGGTGCTTTT
TTAAGCTTGGCGTAATCATGGTCATAGCTGTTTCCTGTGTGAAATTGTTATCCGCTCACAATTCCACACA
ACATACGAGCCGGAAGCATAAAGTGTAAAGCCTGGGGTGCCTAATGAGTGAGCTAACTCACATTAATTGC
GTTGCGCTCACTGCCCGCTTTCCAGTCGGGAAACCTGTCGTGCCAGCTGCATTAATGAATCGGCCAACGC
GCGGGGAGAGGCGGTTTGCGTATTGGGCGCTCTTCCGCTTCCTCGCTCACTGACTCGCTGCGCTCGGTCG
TTCGGCTGCGGCGAGCGGTATCAGCTCACTCAAAGGCGGTAATACGGTTATCCACAGAATCAGGGGATAA
CGCAGGAAAGAACATGTGAGCAAAAGGCCAGCAAAAGGCCAGGAACCGTAAAAAGGCCGCGTTGCTGGCG
TTTTTCCATAGGCTCCGCCCCCCTGACGAGCATCACAAAAATCGACGCTCAAGTCAGAGGTGGCGAAACC
CGACAGGACTATAAAGATACCAGGCGTTTCCCCCTGGAAGCTCCCTCGTGCGCTCTCCTGTTCCGACCCT
GCCGCTTACCGGATACCTGTCCGCCTTTCTCCCTTCGGGAAGCGTGGCGCTTTCTCATAGCTCACGCTGT
AGGTATCTCAGTTCGGTGTAGGTCGTTCGCTCCAAGCTGGGCTGTGTGCACGAACCCCCCGTTCAGCCCG
ACCGCTGCGCCTTATCCGGTAACTATCGTCTTGAGTCCAACCCGGTAAGACACGACTTATCGCCACTGGC
AGCAGCCACTGGTAACAGGATTAGCAGAGCGAGGTATGTAGGCGGTGCTACAGAGTTCTTGAAGTGGTGG
CCTAACTACGGCTACACTAGAAGAACAGTATTTGGTATCTGCGCTCTGCTGAAGCCAGTTACCTTCGGAA
AAAGAGTTGGTAGCTCTTGATCCGGCAAACAAACCACCGCTGGTAGCGGTGGTTTTTTTGTTTGCAAGCA
GCAGATTACGCGCAGAAAAAAAGGATCTCAAGAAGATCCTTTGATCTTTTCTACGGGGTCTGACGCTCAG
TGGAACGAAAACTCACGTTAAGGGATTTTGGTCATGAGATTATCAAAAAGGATCTTCACCTAGATCCTTT
TAAATTAAAAATGAAGTTTTAAATCAATCTAAAGTATATATGAGTAAACTTGGTCTGACAGTTACCAATG
CTTAATCAGTGAGGCACCTATCTCAGCGATCTGTCTATTTCGTTCATCCATAGTTGCCTGACTCCCCGTC
GTGTAGATAACTACGATACGGGAGGGCTTACCATCTGGCCCCAGTGCTGCAATGATACCGCGAGACCCAC
GCTCACCGGCTCCAGATTTATCAGCAATAAACCAGCCAGCCGGAAGGGCCGAGCGCAGAAGTGGTCCTGC
AACTTTATCCGCCTCCATCCAGTCTATTAATTGTTGCCGGGAAGCTAGAGTAAGTAGTTCGCCAGTTAAT
AGTTTGCGCAACGTTGTTGCCATTGCTACAGGCATCGTGGTGTCACGCTCGTCGTTTGGTATGGCTTCAT
TCAGCTCCGGTTCCCAACGATCAAGGCGAGTTACATGATCCCCCATGTTGTGCAAAAAAGCGGTTAGCTC
CTTCGGTCCTCCGATCGTTGTCAGAAGTAAGTTGGCCGCAGTGTTATCACTCATGGTTATGGCAGCACTG
CATAATTCTCTTACTGTCATGCCATCCGTAAGATGCTTTTCTGTGACTGGTGAGTACTCAACCAAGTCAT
TCTGAGAATAGTGTATGCGGCGACCGAGTTGCTCTTGCCCGGCGTCAATACGGGATAATACCGCGCCACA
TAGCAGAACTTTAAAAGTGCTCATCATTGGAAAACGTTCTTCGGGGCGAAAACTCTCAAGGATCTTACCG
CTGTTGAGATCCAGTTCGATGTAACCCACTCGTGCACCCAACTGATCTTCAGCATCTTTTACTTTCACCA
GCGTTTCTGGGTGAGCAAAAACAGGAAGGCAAAATGCCGCAAAAAAGGGAATAAGGGCGACACGGAAATG
TTGAATACTCATACTCTTCCTTTTTCAATATTATTGAAGCATTTATCAGGGTTATTGTCTCATGAGCGGA
TACATATTTGAATGTATTTAGAAAAATAAACAAATAGGGGTTCCGCGCACATTTCCCCGAAAAGTGCCAC
CTGACGTCTAAGAAACCATTATTATCATGACATTAACCTATAAAAATAGGCGTATCACGAGGCCCTTTCG
TCTCGCGCGTTTCGGTGATGACGGTGAAAACCTCTGACACATGCAGCTCCCGGAGACGGTCACAGCTTGT
CTGTAAGCGGATGCCGGGAGCAGACAAGCCCGTCAGGGCGCGTCAGCGGGTGTTGGCGGGTGTCGGGGCT
GGCTTAACTATGCGGCATCAGAGCAGATTGTACTGAGAGTGCACCATATGCGGTGTGAAATACCGCACAG
ATGCGTAAGGAGAAAATACCGCATCAGGCGCCATTCGCCATTCAGGCTGCGCAACTGTTGGGAAGGGCGA
TCGGTGCGGGCCTCTTCGCTATTACGCCAGCTGGCGAAAGGGGGATGTGCTGCAAGGCGATTAAGTTGGG
TAACGCCAGGGTTTTCCCAGTCACGACGTTGTAAAACGACGGCCAGTGAATTCGAGCTCGGTACCCGGGG
ATCCGTTAATTAA
